Addgene plasmid #247406: cwby0056
Purpose: GGA cloning AGGA-HALC3_104-GS-promoter-ccdb-TTCC-SNAC-6xhis
Depositing lab: David Baker. Depositing organization: University of Washington. Publication: Accelerating protein design by scaling experimental characterization. Qian J, Milles LF, Wicky BIM, Ragotte RJ, Motmaen A, Borst AJ, Skotheim R, Ols S, Coventry B, Li X, Kibler RD, Goreshnik I, Exposit M, Lore K, Stewart L, Baker D. Nat Commun. 2026 Aug 20;17(1):9945. doi: 10.1038/s41467-026-76740-9. PubMed 42754580.
Backbone
  Vector backbone: pET29
  Vector type: Bacterial Expression
Growth in bacteria
  Bacterial resistance: Kanamycin, 50 μg/mL
  Growth temperature: 37°C
  Growth strain: NEB Stable
  Copy number: Unknown
Gene/Insert
  Gene/Insert name: ccdb
  Species: Synthetic
  Promoter: T7
  Cloning method: Golden Gate
Terms and licenses: Academic/Nonprofit Terms; Industry Terms: Not Available to Industry
Depositor comments: Please visit https://doi.org/10.1101/2025.08.05.668824 for bioRxiv preprint.
How to cite: cwby0056 was a gift from David Baker (Addgene plasmid # 247406 ; http://n2t.net/addgene:247406 ; RRID:Addgene_247406)
