[The description below was written by a language model from this plasmid's Addgene catalogue record and pLannotate feature annotations shown in this document.]
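Description:
cwby0056 is a pET29-based bacterial expression plasmid (5,899 nt in the sequenced record) built as a Golden Gate destination vector for cloning designed protein sequences. It carries the kanamycin resistance gene aph(3')-Ia for selection and replicates from a ColE1/pMB1-type origin accompanied by the pBR322 bom site and rop, which moderates copy number (the catalogue lists copy number as unknown). An f1 origin and residual fragments of the tetracycline resistance gene, inherited from the backbone lineage, are also annotated.

The expression cassette follows the standard pET layout: a T7 promoter with an adjacent lac operator, the T7 gene 10 ribosome binding site, and a T7 terminator, with lacI and its own promoter supplied on the plasmid so that expression is IPTG-inducible in hosts providing T7 RNA polymerase. According to the stated purpose, the cloning region reads AGGA overhang, HALC3_104, a GS linker, then a promoter-driven ccdB dropout cassette, followed by a TTCC overhang, a SNAC tag and a 6xHis tag. The feature table does not annotate HALC3_104, though an unannotated stretch lies between the RBS and the ccdA fragment. It confirms a short ccdA fragment and full ccdB, with a His-tag fragment just downstream. ccdB encodes a gyrase-poisoning toxin, so in ccdB-sensitive strains plasmids retaining the cassette are counterselected. Golden Gate assembly replaces it with the insert, which should produce a fusion carrying N-terminal HALC3_104-GS and C-terminal SNAC-6xHis for affinity purification. SNAC is generally known as a chemically cleavable sequence for tag removal. The record does not say what HALC3_104 does. The associated publication concerns scaling experimental characterization of designed proteins.
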