Features (pLannotate 1.2.2; 20 found; start..end, strand, type, name):
    286..304     +  promoter       T7 promoter: promoter for bacteriophage T7 RNA polymerase
    305..329     +  protein_bind   lac operator: The lac repressor binds to the lac operator to inhibit transcription in E. coli. This inhibition can be relieved by adding lactose or isopropyl-β-D-thiogalactopyranoside (IPTG). lac repressor encoded by lacI
    344..366     +  RBS            RBS: efficient ribosome binding site from bacteriophage T7 gene 10 (Olins and Rangwala, 1989)
    594..665     +  CDS            ccdA (fragment): CCDA_ECO57 - Also known as H, letA. Experimental evidence at protein level: Swiss-Prot protein existence level 1. Antitoxin component of a type II toxin-antitoxin (TA) system which inhibits the post-segregational killing (PSK) of plasmid-free cells, also referred to as a plasmid addiction system. Binds to and blocks the activity of CcdB; will also remove bound CcdB protein from the CcdB-GyrA complex by forming a CcdA-CcdB complex, a process termed rejuvenation. Functions as a transcriptional corepressor for the ccdAB operon, repression also requires CcdB (By similarity). From Escherichia coli
    699..1001    +  CDS            ccdB: CCDB_ECOLI - Also known as G, letB, letD. Experimental evidence at protein level: Swiss-Prot protein existence level 1. Toxic component of a type II toxin-antitoxin (TA) system, functioning in plasmid maintainence. Responsible for the post- segregational killing (PSK) of plasmid-free cells, also referred to as a plasmid addiction system. Half-life of over 2 hours. Cell killing by CcdB is accompanied by filamentation, defects in chromosome and plasmid segregation, defects in cell division, formation of anucleate cells, decreased DNA synthesis and plasmid loss. Interferes with the activity of DN
   1035..1053    +  CDS            9xHis (fragment): 9xHis affinity tag
   1072..1121    +  CDS            SET1 (fragment): solubility-enhancement tag derived from T7 phage gene 10B
   1129..1176    +  terminator     T7 terminator: transcription terminator for bacteriophage T7 RNA polymerase
   1213..1641    +  rep_origin     f1 ori (sequence partly withheld): f1 bacteriophage origin of replication; arrow indicates direction of (+) strand synthesis
   1694..1751    +  promoter       AmpR promoter (fragment): bla
   1760..2575    -  CDS            KanR: aminoglycoside phosphotransferase; aph(3')-Ia; confers resistance to kanamycin in bacteria or G418 (Geneticin®) in eukaryotes
   2697..3285    +  rep_origin     ori: high-copy-number ColE1/pMB1/pBR322/pUC origin of replication
   3471..3610    -  misc_feature   bom: basis of mobility region from pBR322
   3712..3903    -  CDS            rop: Rop protein, which maintains plasmids at low copy number; rop
   3920..4300    +  CDS            YPB1_ECOLX: Protein predicted: Swiss-Prot protein existence level 4. From Escherichia coli.
   4372..4663    -  CDS            TcR (fragment): tetracycline efflux protein; tet; confers resistance to tetracycline
   4678..4699    -  protein_bind   CAP binding site: CAP binding activates transcription in the presence of cAMP. E. coli catabolite activator protein
   4712..5794    -  CDS            lacI: lac repressor; lacI; The lac repressor binds to the lac operator to inhibit transcription in E. coli. This inhibition can be relieved by adding lactose or isopropyl-β-D-thiogalactopyranoside (IPTG).
   5795..5872    -  promoter       lacI promoter: lacI
   5880..260     -  CDS            TcR (fragment) (across the origin): tetracycline efflux protein; tet; confers resistance to tetracycline
>Addgene plasmid #247406 | cwby0056 | addgene full sequence | sequence record 493160 | Addgene NGS Result
ACTCCTGCATTAGGAAGCAGCCCAGTAGTAGGTTGAGGCCGTTGAGCACCGCCGCCGCAAGGAATGGTGC
ATGCAAGGAGATGGCGCCCAACAGTCCCCCGGCCACGGGGCCTGCCACCATACCCACGCCGAAACAAGCG
CTCATGAGCCCGAAGTGGCGAGCCCGATCTTCCCCATCGGTGATGTCGGCGATATAGGCGCCAGCAACCG
CACCTGTGGCGCCGGTGATGCCGGCCACGATGCGTCCGGCGTAGAGGATCGAGATCGATCTCGATCCCGC
GAAATTAATACGACTCACTATAGGGGAATTGTGAGCGGATAACAATTCCCCTCTAGAAATAATTTTGTTT
AACTTTAAGAAGGAGATATACATATGAAA
[192 nt withheld, positions 380-571]
GGATCAGGAGGAGACCGGTAATAAAAAGCGTATTACAGTGACAGTTGACAGCGACAGCTATCAGTTGCTC
AAGGCATATATGATGTCAATATCTCCGGTCTGGTATGCACAACCAAGAATGAAGCCCATGCAGTTTAAGG
TTTACACCTATAAAAGAGAGAGCCGTTATCGTCTGTTTGTGGATGTACAGAGTGATATTATTGACACGCC
CGGGCGACGGATGGTGATCCCCCTGGCCAGTGCACGTCTGCTGTCAGATAAAGTCTCCCGTGAACTTTAC
CCGGTGGTGCATATCGGGGATGAAAGCTGGCGCATGATGACCACCGATATGGCCAGTGTGCCGGTTTCCG
TTATCGGGGAAGAAGTGGCTGATCTCAGCCACCGCGAAAATGACATCAAAAACGCCATTAACCTGATGTT
CTGGGGAATATGAACGGTCTCGTTCCCATCATTGGGGCAGCACCCACCACCACCACCACCACTAATGATA
ATGAGATCCGGCTGCTAACAAAGCCCGAAAGGAAGCTGAGTTGGCTGCTGCCACCGCTGAGCAATAACTA
GCATAACCCCTTGGGGCCTCTAAACGGGTCTTGAGGGGTTTTTTGCTGAAAGGAGGAACTATATCCGGAT
TGGCGAATGGG
[124 nt withheld, positions 1213-1336]
C
[91 nt withheld, positions 1338-1428]
A
[49 nt withheld, positions 1430-1478]
CCTTTGACGTTGGAGTCCACGTTCTTT
[37 nt withheld, positions 1506-1542]
ACCCTATCTCGGTCTATTCTTTTGATTTATAAGGGATTTTGCCGATTTCGGCCTATTGGTTAAAAAATGA
GCTGATTTAACAAAAATTTAACGCGAATTTTAACAAAATATTAACGCTTACAATTTAGGTGGCACTTTTC
GGGGAAATGTGCGCGGAACCCCTATTTGTTTATTTTTCTAAATACATTCAAATATGTATCCGCTCATGAA
TTAATTCTTAGAAAAACTCATCGAGCATCAAATGAAACTGCAATTTATTCATATCAGGATTATCAATACC
ATATTTTTGAAAAAGCCGTTTCTGTAATGAAGGAGAAAACTCACCGAGGCAGTTCCATAGGATGGCAAGA
TCCTGGTATCGGTCTGCGATTCCGACTCGTCCAACATCAATACAACCTATTAATTTCCCCTCGTCAAAAA
TAAGGTTATCAAGTGAGAAATCACCATGAGTGACGACTGAATCCGGTGAGAATGGCAAAAGTTTATGCAT
TTCTTTCCAGACTTGTTCAACAGGCCAGCCATTACGCTCGTCATCAAAATCACTCGCATCAACCAAACCG
TTATTCATTCGTGATTGCGCCTGAGCGAGACGAAATACGCGATCGCTGTTAAAAGGACAATTACAAACAG
GAATCGAATGCAACCGGCGCAGGAACACTGCCAGCGCATCAACAATATTTTCACCTGAATCAGGATATTC
TTCTAATACCTGGAATGCTGTTTTCCCGGGGATCGCAGTGGTGAGTAACCATGCATCATCAGGAGTACGG
ATAAAATGCTTGATGGTCGGAAGAGGCATAAATTCCGTCAGCCAGTTTAGTCTGACCATCTCATCTGTAA
CATCATTGGCAACGCTACCTTTGCCATGTTTCAGAAACAACTCTGGCGCATCGGGCTTCCCATACAATCG
ATAGATTGTCGCACCTGATTGCCCGACATTATCGCGAGCCCATTTATACCCATATAAATCAGCATCCATG
TTGGAATTTAATCGCGGCCTAGAGCAAGACGTTTCCCGTTGAATATGGCTCATAACACCCCTTGTATTAC
TGTTTATGTAAGCAGACAGTTTTATTGTTCATGACCAAAATCCCTTAACGTGAGTTTTCGTTCCACTGAG
CGTCAGACCCCGTAGAAAAGATCAAAGGATCTTCTTGAGATCCTTTTTTTCTGCGCGTAATCTGCTGCTT
GCAAACAAAAAAACCACCGCTACCAGCGGTGGTTTGTTTGCCGGATCAAGAGCTACCAACTCTTTTTCCG
AAGGTAACTGGCTTCAGCAGAGCGCAGATACCAAATACTGTCCTTCTAGTGTAGCCGTAGTTAGGCCACC
ACTTCAAGAACTCTGTAGCACCGCCTACATACCTCGCTCTGCTAATCCTGTTACCAGTGGCTGCTGCCAG
TGGCGATAAGTCGTGTCTTACCGGGTTGGACTCAAGACGATAGTTACCGGATAAGGCGCAGCGGTCGGGC
TGAACGGGGGGTTCGTGCACACAGCCCAGCTTGGAGCGAACGACCTACACCGAACTGAGATACCTACAGC
GTGAGCTATGAGAAAGCGCCACGCTTCCCGAAGGGAGAAAGGCGGACAGGTATCCGGTAAGCGGCAGGGT
CGGAACAGGAGAGCGCACGAGGGAGCTTCCAGGGGGAAACGCCTGGTATCTTTATAGTCCTGTCGGGTTT
CGCCACCTCTGACTTGAGCGTCGATTTTTGTGATGCTCGTCAGGGGGGCGGAGCCTATGGAAAAACGCCA
GCAACGCGGCCTTTTTACGGTTCCTGGCCTTTTGCTGGCCTTTTGCTCACATGTTCTTTCCTGCGTTATC
CCCTGATTCTGTGGATAACCGTATTACCGCCTTTGAGTGAGCTGATACCGCTCGCCGCAGCCGAACGACC
GAGCGCAGCGAGTCAGTGAGCGAGGAAGCGGAAGAGCGCCTGATGCGGTATTTTCTCCTTACGCATCTGT
GCGGTATTTCACACCGCAATGGTGCACTCTCAGTACAATCTGCTCTGATGCCGCATAGTTAAGCCAGTAT
ACACTCCGCTATCGCTACGTGACTGGGTCATGGCTGCGCCCCGACACCCGCCAACACCCGCTGACGCGCC
CTGACGGGCTTGTCTGCTCCCGGCATCCGCTTACAGACAAGCTGTGACCGTCTCCGGGAGCTGCATGTGT
CAGAGGTTTTCACCGTCATCACCGAAACGCGCGAGGCAGCTGCGGTAAAGCTCATCAGCGTGGTCGTGAA
GCGATTCACAGATGTCTGCCTGTTCATCCGCGTCCAGCTCGTTGAGTTTCTCCAGAAGCGTTAATGTCTG
GCTTCTGATAAAGCGGGCCATGTTAAGGGCGGTTTTTTCCTGTTTGGTCACTGATGCCTCCGTGTAAGGG
GGATTTCTGTTCATGGGGGTAATGATACCGATGAAACGAGAGAGGATGCTCACGATACGGGTTACTGATG
ATGAACATGCCCGGTTACTGGAACGTTGTGAGGGTAAACAACTGGCGGTATGGATGCGGCGGGACCAGAG
AAAAATCACTCAGGGTCAATGCCAGCGCTTCGTTAATACAGATGTAGGTGTTCCACAGGGTAGCCAGCAG
CATCCTGCGATGCAGATCCGGAACATAATGGTGCAGGGCGCTGACTTCCGCGTTTCCAGACTTTACGAAA
CACGGAAACCGAAGACCATTCATGTTGTTGCTCAGGTCGCAGACGTTTTGCAGCAGCAGTCGCTTCACGT
TCGCTCGCGTATCGGTGATTCATTCTGCTAACCAGTAAGGCAACCCCGCCAGCCTAGCCGGGTCCTCAAC
GACAGGAGCACGATCATGCGCACCCGTGGGGCCGCCATGCCGGCGATAATGGCCTGCTTCTCGCCGAAAC
GTTTGGTGGCGGGACCAGTGACGAAGGCTTGAGCGAGGGCGTGCAAGATTCCGAATACCGCAAGCGACAG
GCCGATCATCGTCGCGCTCCAGCGAAAGCGGTCCTCGCCGAAAATGACCCAGAGCGCTGCCGGCACCTGT
CCTACGAGTTGCATGATAAAGAAGACAGTCATAAGTGCGGCGACGATAGTCATGCCCCGCGCCCACCGGA
AGGAGCTGACTGGGTTGAAGGCTCTCAAGGGCATCGGTCGAGATCCCGGTGCCTAATGAGTGAGCTAACT
TACATTAATTGCGTTGCGCTCACTGCCCGCTTTCCAGTCGGGAAACCTGTCGTGCCAGCTGCATTAATGA
ATCGGCCAACGCGCGGGGAGAGGCGGTTTGCGTATTGGGCGCCAGGGTGGTTTTTCTTTTCACCAGTGAG
ACGGGCAACAGCTGATTGCCCTTCACCGCCTGGCCCTGAGAGAGTTGCAGCAAGCGGTCCACGCTGGTTT
GCCCCAGCAGGCGAAAATCCTGTTTGATGGTGGTTAACGGCGGGATATAACATGAGCTGTCTTCGGTATC
GTCGTATCCCACTACCGAGATGTCCGCACCAACGCGCAGCCCGGACTCGGTAATGGCGCGCATTGCGCCC
AGCGCCATCTGATCGTTGGCAACCAGCATCGCAGTGGGAACGATGCCCTCATTCAGCATTTGCATGGTTT
GTTGAAAACCGGACATGGCACTCCAGTCGCCTTCCCGTTCCGCTATCGGCTGAATTTGATTGCGAGTGAG
ATATTTATGCCAGCCAGCCAGACGCAGACGCGCCGAGACAGAACTTAATGGGCCCGCTAACAGCGCGATT
TGCTGGTGACCCAATGCGACCAGATGCTCCACGCCCAGTCGCGTACCGTCTTCATGGGAGAAAATAATAC
TGTTGATGGGTGTCTGGTCAGAGACATCAAGAAATAACGCCGGAACATTAGTGCAGGCAGCTTCCACAGC
AATGGCATCCTGGTCATCCAGCGGATAGTTAATGATCAGCCCACTGACGCGTTGCGCGAGAAGATTGTGC
ACCGCCGCTTTACAGGCTTCGACGCCGCTTCGTTCTACCATCGACACCACCACGCTGGCACCCAGTTGAT
CGGCGCGAGATTTAATCGCCGCGACAATTTGCGACGGCGCGTGCAGGGCCAGACTGGAGGTGGCAACGCC
AATCAGCAACGACTGTTTGCCCGCCAGTTGTTGTGCCACGCGGTTGGGAATGTAATTCAGCTCCGCCATC
GCCGCTTCCACTTTTTCCCGCGTTTTCGCAGAAACGTGGCTGGCCTGGTTCACCACGCGGGAAACGGTCT
GATAAGAGACACCGGCATACTCTGCGACATCGTATAACGTTACTGGTTTCACATTCACCACCCTGAATTG
ACTCTCTTCCGGGCGCTATCATGCCATACCGCGAAAGGTTTTGCGCCATTCGATGGTGTCCGGGATCTCG
ACGCTCTCCCTTATGCG
